>Addgene plasmid #83954 | pCFD4d | depositor full sequence | sequence record 160463 | pCFD4d sequence 4575 bps
GAATTCATTTTCAACGTCCTCGATAGTATAGTGGTTAGTATCCCCGCCTGTCACGCGGGAGACCGGGGTT
CAATTCCCCGTCGGGGAGAATCTGTGATTCTTTTTTTTTTTCTTTTACTTTGTTATATAAACAATTTTTG
TTTTAATTGAATCTAATTTGCCATTGCTTTTAGGAATCTCAGGCATCCAGCAAGCGTTTGTCCGCCGAAT
CGCCCATCAGTGAAGAAGATCCTGTGGCGGCTACGAAAATCTCCCCGGCCATGTCGGCCTCCACCTCCAG
CGAAAAACCCATCAGCGAGCTGGCCACCTCTGTGCTGACCCACCGCTTTCCAGACTCCACCTCCTCACCC
GGCGAACATGGCCTTGGACGAATGCAGTTGTCGATCCGCTACAGCGCCCAGCGTCAAAAACTAGACGTGA
CCATACACAAAATCCAGAAGATACCACTTCGCGATCCCAGCAATATCCCCGATCCGTATGTTAAGCTGTA
TCTGTTGCCTGGACGCACCAAGGAGTCGAAACGCAAGACGAGCGTGATCAAGGACAACTGCAACCCCGTC
TACGATGCATCCTTTGAGTACCTGATTTCCATTGCCGAACTCAGGCAGACGGAACTGGAGGTGACGGTGT
GCACCCAAAAGGGATTCCTATCCGGCGGTAGTCCCATCATTGGCATGGTAGGTACCCGAAAGCAACCCCT
TAGTTACAGACACAGCGCGTACGTCCTTCGCATCCTTATGATTCCCAAGTACATATTCTGCAAGAGTACA
GTATATATAGGAAAGATATCCGGGTGAACTTCGGGGTCTTCGAGAAGACCTGTTTTAGAGCTAGAAATAG
CAAGTTAAAATAAGGCTAGTCCGTTATCAACTTGAAAAAGTGGCACCGAGTCGGTGCTTTTTTGCTCACC
TGTGATTGCTCCTACTCAAATACAAAAACATCAAATTTTCTGTCAATAAAGCATATTTATTTATATTTAT
TTTACAGGAAAGAATTCCTTTTAAAGTGTATTTTAACCTATAATGAAAAACGATTAAAAAAAATACATAA
AATAATTCGAAAATTTTTGAATAGCCCAGGTTGATAAAAATTCATTTCATACGTTTTATAACTTATGCCC
CTAAGTATTTTTTGACCATAGTGTTTCAATTCTACATTAATTTTACAGAGTAGAATGAAACGCCACCTAC
TCAGCCAAGAGGCGAAAAGGTTAGCTCGCCAAGCAGAGAGGGCGCCAGTGCTCACTACTTTTTATAATTC
TCAACTTCTTTTTCCAGACTCAGTTCGTATATATAGACCTATTTTCAATTTAACGTCGGGGTCTTCGAGA
AGACCTGTTTTAGAGCTAGAAATAGCAAGTTAAAATAAGGCTAGTCCGTTATCAACTTGAAAAAGTGGCA
CCGAGTCGGTGCTTTTTTGCCTACCTGGAGCCTGAGAGTTGTTCAATAAAATAAAAATGTTTCGTTTTTT
TGCTTTCGCCAGTATTTATTATTTTTCATCAATATGTATTCAATTTGGTATGTATTTAGTAATTGTAATA
TATAGACAATGGTTTTCCGTTGACGTACATACATCTGACGTGTGTTTATTTAGACATAATAGTTATGTTT
TCACATCTTTTTAATGTTCGCTTAATGCGTATGCATTCTAGACAATTGTGCTCGGCAACAGTATATTTGT
GGTGTGCCAACCAACAACCTGCAGGAGCTCCAGCTTTTGTTCCCTTTAGTGAGGGTTAATTGCGCGCTTG
GCGTAATCATGGTCATAGCTGTTTCCTGTGTGAAATTGTTATCCGCTCACAATTCCACACAACATACGAG
CCGGAAGCATAAAGTGTAAAGCCTGGGGTGCCTAATGAGTGAGCTAACTCACATTAATTGCGTTGCGCTC
ACTGCCCGCTTTCCAGTCGGGAAACCTGTCGTGCCAGCTGCATTAATGAATCGGCCAACGCGCGGGGAGA
GGCGGTTTGCGTATTGGGCGCTCTTCCGCTTCCTCGCTCACTGACTCGCTGCGCTCGGTCGTTCGGCTGC
GGCGAGCGGTATCAGCTCACTCAAAGGCGGTAATACGGTTATCCACAGAATCAGGGGATAACGCAGGAAA
GAACATGTGAGCAAAAGGCCAGCAAAAGGCCAGGAACCGTAAAAAGGCCGCGTTGCTGGCGTTTTTCCAT
AGGCTCCGCCCCCCTGACGAGCATCACAAAAATCGACGCTCAAGTCAGAGGTGGCGAAACCCGACAGGAC
TATAAAGATACCAGGCGTTTCCCCCTGGAAGCTCCCTCGTGCGCTCTCCTGTTCCGACCCTGCCGCTTAC
CGGATACCTGTCCGCCTTTCTCCCTTCGGGAAGCGTGGCGCTTTCTCATAGCTCACGCTGTAGGTATCTC
AGTTCGGTGTAGGTCGTTCGCTCCAAGCTGGGCTGTGTGCACGAACCCCCCGTTCAGCCCGACCGCTGCG
CCTTATCCGGTAACTATCGTCTTGAGTCCAACCCGGTAAGACACGACTTATCGCCACTGGCAGCAGCCAC
TGGTAACAGGATTAGCAGAGCGAGGTATGTAGGCGGTGCTACAGAGTTCTTGAAGTGGTGGCCTAACTAC
GGCTACACTAGAAGGACAGTATTTGGTATCTGCGCTCTGCTGAAGCCAGTTACCTTCGGAAAAAGAGTTG
GTAGCTCTTGATCCGGCAAACAAACCACCGCTGGTAGCGGTGGTTTTTTTGTTTGCAAGCAGCAGATTAC
GCGCAGAAAAAAAGGATCTCAAGAAGATCCTTTGATCTTTTCTACGGGGTCTGACGCTCAGTGGAACGAA
AACTCACGTTAAGGGATTTTGGTCATGAGATTATCAAAAAGGATCTTCACCTAGATCCTTTTAAATTAAA
AATGAAGTTTTAAATCAATCTAAAGTATATATGAGTAAACTTGGTCTGACAGTTACCAATGCTTAATCAG
TGAGGCACCTATCTCAGCGATCTGTCTATTTCGTTCATCCATAGTTGCCTGACTCCCCGTCGTGTAGATA
ACTACGATACGGGAGGGCTTACCATCTGGCCCCAGTGCTGCAATGATACCGCGAGACCCACGCTCACCGG
CTCCAGATTTATCAGCAATAAACCAGCCAGCCGGAAGGGCCGAGCGCAGAAGTGGTCCTGCAACTTTATC
CGCCTCCATCCAGTCTATTAATTGTTGCCGGGAAGCTAGAGTAAGTAGTTCGCCAGTTAATAGTTTGCGC
AACGTTGTTGCCATTGCTACAGGCATCGTGGTGTCACGCTCGTCGTTTGGTATGGCTTCATTCAGCTCCG
GTTCCCAACGATCAAGGCGAGTTACATGATCCCCCATGTTGTGCAAAAAAGCGGTTAGCTCCTTCGGTCC
TCCGATCGTTGTCAGAAGTAAGTTGGCCGCAGTGTTATCACTCATGGTTATGGCAGCACTGCATAATTCT
CTTACTGTCATGCCATCCGTAAGATGCTTTTCTGTGACTGGTGAGTACTCAACCAAGTCATTCTGAGAAT
AGTGTATGCGGCGACCGAGTTGCTCTTGCCCGGCGTCAATACGGGATAATACCGCGCCACATAGCAGAAC
TTTAAAAGTGCTCATCATTGGAAAACGTTCTTCGGGGCGAAAACTCTCAAGGATCTTACCGCTGTTGAGA
TCCAGTTCGATGTAACCCACTCGTGCACCCAACTGATCTTCAGCATCTTTTACTTTCACCAGCGTTTCTG
GGTGAGCAAAAACAGGAAGGCAAAATGCCGCAAAAAAGGGAATAAGGGCGACACGGAAATGTTGAATACT
CATACTCTTCCTTTTTCAATATTATTGAAGCATTTATCAGGGTTATTGTCTCATGAGCGGATACATATTT
GAATGTATTTAGAAAAATAAACAAATAGGGGTTCCGCGCACATTTCCCCGAAAAGTGCCACCTAAATTGT
AAGCGTTAATATTTTGTTAAAATTCGCGTTAAATTTTTGTTAAATCAGCTCATTTTTTAACCAATAGGCC
GAAATCGGCAAAATCCCTTATAAATCAAAAGAATAGACCGAGATAGGGT
[37 nt withheld, positions 4040-4076]
AAAGAACGTGGACTCCAACGTCAAAGG
[49 nt withheld, positions 4104-4152]
T
[91 nt withheld, positions 4154-4244]
G
[124 nt withheld, positions 4246-4369]
CCCATTCGCCATTCAGGCTGCGCAACTGTTGGGAAGGGCGATCGGTGCGGGCCTCTTCGCTATTACGCCA
GCTGGCGAAAGGGGGATGTGCTGCAAGGCGATTAAGTTGGGTAACGCCAGGGTTTTCCCAGTCACGACGT
TGTAAAACGACGGCCAGTGAATTGTAATACGACTCACTATAGGGCGAATTGGGTACAAGCTGATCT
Features (pLannotate 1.2.2; 16 found; start..end, strand, type, name):
      7..803     +  promoter       dU6-1 promoter: RNA polymerase III promoter for Drosophila U6-1 snRNA (Port et al., 2014)
    822..897     +  misc_RNA       gRNA scaffold: guide RNA scaffold for the Streptococcus pyogenes CRISPR/Cas9 system
    898..1318    +  promoter       dU6-3 promoter: RNA polymerase III promoter for Drosophila U6-3 snRNA (Port et al., 2014)
   1337..1412    +  misc_RNA       gRNA scaffold: guide RNA scaffold for the Streptococcus pyogenes CRISPR/Cas9 system
   1653..1698    +  protein_bind   gypsy insulator (fragment): chromatin insulator from Drosophila Su(Hw), CP190, and Mod(mdg4)67.2
   1723..1741    -  promoter       T3 promoter: promoter for bacteriophage T3 RNA polymerase
   1786..1802    -  protein_bind   lac operator: The lac repressor binds to the lac operator to inhibit transcription in E. coli. This inhibition can be relieved by adding lactose or isopropyl-β-D-thiogalactopyranoside (IPTG). lac repressor encoded by lacI
   1810..1840    -  promoter       lac promoter: promoter for the E. coli lac operon
   1855..1876    -  protein_bind   CAP binding site: CAP binding activates transcription in the presence of cAMP. E. coli catabolite activator protein
   1889..1981    -  CDS            lacI (fragment): lac repressor; lacI; The lac repressor binds to the lac operator to inhibit transcription in E. coli. This inhibition can be relieved by adding lactose or isopropyl-β-D-thiogalactopyranoside (IPTG).
   2164..2752    -  rep_origin     ori: high-copy-number ColE1/pMB1/pBR322/pUC origin of replication
   2923..3783    -  CDS            AmpR: β-lactamase; bla; confers resistance to ampicillin, carbenicillin, and related antibiotics
   3784..3888    -  promoter       AmpR promoter: bla
   3941..4369    -  rep_origin     f1 ori (sequence partly withheld): f1 bacteriophage origin of replication; arrow indicates direction of (+) strand synthesis
   4374..4531    -  CDS            lacZα (fragment): LacZα fragment of β-galactosidase; lacZ fragment
   4534..4552    +  promoter       T7 promoter: promoter for bacteriophage T7 RNA polymerase
