[The description below was written by a language model from this plasmid's Addgene catalogue record and pLannotate feature annotations shown in this document.]
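Description:
pCFD4d is an empty CRISPR guide-RNA expression backbone for Drosophila, derived from the tandem-gRNA vector pCFD4-U6:1_U6:3tandemgRNAs by deleting the vermillion marker and the attB site. Without those two elements the 4,575 bp plasmid lacks the visible fly marker and the phiC31 integrase docking sequence that the parent uses for site-specific transgenesis, which suggests it is meant for transient delivery of guide RNAs rather than for making stable gRNA-expressing lines. It is propagated in E. coli on a high-copy ColE1/pUC-type origin with ampicillin selection from the β-lactamase gene and its native promoter. The rest of the backbone is typical phagemid carry-over: an f1 origin, T7 and T3 promoters, a lac promoter/operator region with a CAP binding site, and fragments of lacZα and lacI. A short fragment of the gypsy insulator also remains downstream of the guide cassette.

The functional unit consists of two RNA polymerase III expression cassettes in tandem on the same strand. The Drosophila U6-1 snRNA promoter is followed by a Streptococcus pyogenes Cas9 gRNA scaffold, and immediately after it the U6-3 promoter drives a second copy of the same scaffold. A short gap separates each promoter from its scaffold, and no spacers are annotated, consistent with the empty-backbone status. Target-specific spacers are added by ligation-independent cloning, so one plasmid can express two different guides. The associated publication concerns rapid screening for CRISPR-directed editing of the fly genome using white co-conversion, an approach for which a two-guide vector is well suited, although the record does not spell out the guide pairing. Cas9 is not encoded here and must be supplied separately.
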