Addgene plasmid #83954: pCFD4d
Purpose: (Empty Backbone) Modified from pCFD4, with the vermillion marker and the attB site removed
Depositing lab: Phillip Zamore. Depositing organization: University of Massachusetts, Worcester. Publication: Rapid Screening for CRISPR-Directed Editing of the Drosophila Genome Using white Co-conversion. Ge DT, Tipping C, Brodsky MH, Zamore PD. G3 (Bethesda). 2016 Aug 26. pii: g3.116.032557. doi: 10.1534/g3.116.032557. PubMed 27543296.
Backbone
  Vector backbone: pCFD4-U6:1_U6:3tandemgRNAs
  Backbone manufacturer: Simon Bullock
  Backbone size (bp): 4575
  Modifications to backbone: removed the vermillion marker and the attB site
  Vector type: CRISPR
  Promoter: dU6-1; dU6-3
Growth in bacteria
  Bacterial resistance: Ampicillin, 100 μg/mL
  Growth temperature: 37°C
  Growth strain: DH5alpha
  Copy number: Unknown
Gene/Insert
  Cloning method: Ligation Independent Cloning
  Sequencing primers: 5′ ATTCCTATCCGGCGGTAGTC; 3′ TGTACGTCAACGGAAAACCA
Terms and licenses: Academic/Nonprofit Terms; Industry Terms: Not Available to Industry
How to cite: pCFD4d was a gift from Phillip Zamore (Addgene plasmid # 83954 ; http://n2t.net/addgene:83954 ; RRID:Addgene_83954)
