>Addgene plasmid #83954 | pCFD4d | addgene partial sequence | sequence record 163103 | M13-F20 5'-TGTAAAACGACGGCCAGT-3'
TAGGGCGAATTGGGTACAAGCTGATCTGAATTCATTTTCAACGTCCTCGATAGTATAGTGGTTAGTATCC
CCGCCTGTCACGCGGGAGACCGGGGTTCAATTCCCCGTCGGGGAGAATCTGTGATTCTTTTTTTTTTTCT
TTTACTTTGTTATATAAACAATTTTTGTTTTAATTGAATCTAATTTGCCATTGCTTTTAGGAATCTCAGG
CATCCAGCAAGCGTTTGTCCGCCGAATCGCCCATCAGTGAAGAAGATCCTGTGGCGGCTACGAAAATCTC
CCCGGCCATGTCGGCCTCCACCTCCAGCGAAAAACCCATCAGCGAGCTGGCCACCTCTGTGCTGACCCAC
CGCTTTCCAGACTCCACCTCCTCACCCGGCGAACATGGCCTTGGACGAATGCAGTTGTCGATCCGCTACA
GCGCCCAGCGTCAAAAACTAGACGTGACCATACACAAAATCCAGAAGATACCACTTCGCGATCCCAGCAA
TATCCCCGATCCGTATGTTAAGCTGTATCTGTTGCCTGGACGCACCAAGGAGTCGAAACGCAAGACGAGC
GTGATCAAGGACAACTGCAACCCCGTCTACGATGCATCCTTTGAGTACCTGATTTCCATTGCCGAACTCA
GGCAGACGGAACTGGAGGTGACGGTGTGCACCCAAAAGGGATTCCTATCCGGCGGTAGTCCCATCATTGG
CATGGTAGGTACCCGAAAGCAACCCCTTAGTTACAGACACAGCGCGTACGTCCTTCGCATCCTTATGATT
CCCAAGTACATATTCTGCAAGAGTACAGTATATATAGGAAAGATATCCGGGTGAACTTCGGGGTCTTCGA
GAAGACCTGTTTTAGAGCTAGAAATAGCAAGTTAAAATAAGGCTAGTCCGTTATCAACTTGAAAAAGTGG
CACCGAGTCGGTGCTTTTTTGCTCACCTGTGATTGCTCCTACTCAAATACAAAAACATCAAATTTTCTGT
CAATAA
