>Addgene plasmid #83954 | pCFD4d | addgene partial sequence | sequence record 164145 | dU61-F 5'-ATTTCCATTGCCGAACTCAG-3'
GTGTGCACCCAAAAGGGATTCCTATCCGGCGGTAGTCCCATCATTGGCATGGTAGGTACCCGAAAGCAAC
CCCTTAGTTACAGACACAGCGCGTACGTCCTTCGCATCCTTATGATTCCCAAGTACATATTCTGCAAGAG
TACAGTATATATAGGAAAGATATCCGGGTGAACTTCGGGGTCTTCGAGAAGACCTGTTTTAGAGCTAGAA
ATAGCAAGTTAAAATAAGGCTAGTCCGTTATCAACTTGAAAAAGTGGCACCGAGTCGGTGCTTTTTTGCT
CACCTGTGATTGCTCCTACTCAAATACAAAAACATCAAATTTTCTGTCAATAAAGCATATTTATTTATAT
TTATTTTACAGGAAAGAATTCCTTTTAAAGTGTATTTTAACCTATAATGAAAAACGATTAAAAAAAATAC
ATAAAATAATTCGAAAATTTTTGAATAGCCCAGGTTGATAAAAATTCATTTCATACGTTTTATAACTTAT
GCCCCTAAGTATTTTTTGACCATAGTGTTTCAATTCTACATTAATTTTACAGAGTAGAATGAAACGCCAC
CTACTCAGCCAAGAGGCGAAAAGGTTAGCTCGCCAAGCAGAGAGGGCGCCAGTGCTCACTACTTTTTATA
ATTCTCAACTTCTTTTTCCAGACTCAGTTCGTATATATAGACCTATTTTCAATTTAACGTCGGGGTCTTC
GAGAAGACCTGTTTTAGAGCTAGAAATAGCAAGTTAAAATAAGGCTAGTCCGTTATCAACTTGAAAAAGT
GGCACCGAGTCGGTGCTTTTTTGCCTACCTGGAGCCTGAGAGTTGTTCAATAAAATAAAAATGTTTCGTT
TTTTTGCTTTCGCCAGTATTTATTATTTTTCATCAATATGTATTCAATTTGGTATGTATTTAGTAATTGT
AATATATAGACAATGGTTTTCCGTTGACGTACATACATCTGACGTGTGTTTATTTAGACATAATAGTTAT
GTTTTCACATC
